Addgene plasmid #40258: pCAGGS-Raichu-RhoA-CR
Depositing lab: Michael Lin. Depositing organization: Stanford University. Publication: Improving FRET dynamic range with bright green and red fluorescent proteins. Lam AJ, St-Pierre F, Gong Y, Marshall JD, Cranfill PJ, Baird MA, McKeown MR, Wiedenmann J, Davidson MW, Schnitzer MJ, Tsien RY, Lin MZ. Nat Methods. 2012 Sep 9. doi: 10.1038/nmeth.2171. PubMed 22961245.
Backbone
  Vector backbone: pCAGGS
  Backbone size w/o insert (bp): 4719
  Total vector size (bp): 7050
  Vector type: Mammalian Expression
Growth in bacteria
  Bacterial resistance: Ampicillin, 100 μg/mL
  Growth temperature: 37°C
  Growth strain: DH5alpha
  Copy number: High Copy
Gene/Insert
  Gene/Insert name: Raichu-RhoA-CR
  Species: H. sapiens (human), Synthetic
  Insert size (bp): 2331
  Entrez Gene: RHOA (a.k.a. ARH12, ARHA, EDFAOB, RHO12, RHOH12)
  Cloning method: Unknown
  Sequencing primers: 5′ N/A; 3′ M13Rev
Resource information
  A portion of this plasmid was derived from a plasmid made by: pCAGGS-Raichu-RhoA was gifted by M. Matsuda (Department of Pathology and Biology of Diseases, Kyoto University, Japan).
Terms and licenses: Academic/Nonprofit Terms; Industry Terms: Not Available to Industry
Depositor comments: SEYFP was replaced with GFP Clover and SECFP was replaced with mRuby2.
How to cite: pCAGGS-Raichu-RhoA-CR was a gift from Michael Lin (Addgene plasmid # 40258 ; http://n2t.net/addgene:40258 ; RRID:Addgene_40258)
