[The description below was written by a language model from this plasmid's Addgene catalogue record and the feature table of its GenBank file.]
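Description:
pCAGGS-Raichu-RhoA-CR is a 7,050 bp mammalian expression plasmid built on the pCAGGS backbone. It carries a 2,331 bp insert encoding a genetically encoded FRET biosensor for activity of the human small GTPase RhoA. Expression is driven by the CAG arrangement, annotated here as the human cytomegalovirus immediate-early enhancer followed by the chicken beta-actin promoter, with a primer site marking the chimeric intron. Transcripts are terminated by the rabbit beta-globin polyadenylation signal. In bacteria the plasmid replicates from a high-copy ColE1/pUC-type origin and is selected with ampicillin through the beta-lactamase gene. The backbone also retains remnants of the lac promoter/operator region and a short SV40 early promoter/origin with an SV40 poly(A) signal. The SV40 origin can support episomal replication in cells expressing large T antigen. No mammalian selection marker is annotated.

The sensor derives from an earlier pCAGGS-Raichu-RhoA construct. According to the depositor's comments, the original yellow fluorescent protein (SEYFP) was replaced with the green protein Clover and the cyan protein (SECFP) with the red protein mRuby2, hence the "CR" suffix. This gives a green-donor/red-acceptor pair intended to improve FRET dynamic range. Raichu-type probes generally place a GTPase and a binding domain for its active form between two fluorescent proteins, so that GTP loading changes FRET efficiency. The record does not itemise these internal components. The feature table is incomplete across the insert: only mRuby2, at the 3′ end of the cassette, is annotated as a coding sequence. Clover and RhoA are not marked, although an EGFP-type primer site lies near the start of the insert. The construct is typically transfected into mammalian cells for live imaging of RhoA activation.
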