LOCUS       Exported 7050 bp ds-DNA circular SYN 12-MAY-2021
DEFINITION  synthetic circular DNA
ACCESSION   .
VERSION     .
KEYWORDS    pCAGGS-Raichu-RhoA-CR
SOURCE      synthetic DNA construct
  ORGANISM  synthetic DNA construct
REFERENCE   1 (bases 1 to 7050)
  AUTHORS   Lam AJ, St-Pierre F, Gong Y, Marshall JD, Cranfill PJ, Baird MA,
            McKeown MR, Wiedenmann J, Davidson MW, Schnitzer MJ, Tsien RY, Lin
            MZ
  TITLE     Improving FRET dynamic range with bright green and red fluorescent
            proteins.
  JOURNAL   Nat Methods. 2012 Sep 9. doi: 10.1038/nmeth.2171.
  PUBMED    22961245
REFERENCE   2 (bases 1 to 7050)
  AUTHORS   .
  TITLE     Direct Submission
  JOURNAL   Exported May 12, 2021 from SnapGene Server 1.1.58
            http://www.snapgene.com
FEATURES             Location/Qualifiers
     source          1..7050
                     /organism="synthetic DNA construct"
                     /mol_type="other DNA"
     enhancer        4..383
                     /label=CMV enhancer
                     /note="human cytomegalovirus immediate early enhancer"
     promoter        386..661
                     /label=chicken beta-actin promoter
     primer_bind     1594..1616
                     /label=pCAGGS-5
                     /note="Chimeric intron in CAG promoter, forward primer"
     primer_bind     complement(1776..1797)
                     /label=EGFP-N
                     /note="EGFP, reverse primer"
     CDS             3285..3995
                     /codon_start=1
                     /product="monomeric red fluorescent protein derived from
                     mRuby, with improved photophysical properties (Lam et al.,
                     2012)"
                     /label=mRuby2
                     /translation="MVSKGEELIKENMRMKVVMEGSVNGHQFKCTGEGEGNPYMGTQTM
                     RIKVIEGGPLPFAFDILATSFMYGSRTFIKYPKGIPDFFKQSFPEGFTWERVTRYEDGG
                     VVTVMQDTSLEDGCLVYHVQVRGVNFPSNGPVMQKKTKGWEPNTEMMYPADGGLRGYTH
                     MALKVDGGGHLSCSFVTTYRSKKTVGNIKMPGIHAVDHRLERLEESDNEMFVVQREHAV
                     AKFAGLGGGMDELYK"
     primer_bind     complement(4074..4093)
                     /label=Bglob-pA-R
                     /note="Rabbit beta-globin polyA region, reverse primer"
     polyA_signal    4139..4194
                     /label=-beta-globin poly(A) signal
                     /note="rabbit beta-globin polyadenylation signal (Gil and
                     Proudfoot, 1987)"
     primer_bind     complement(4193..4212)
                     /label=rbglobpA-R
                     /note="Rabbit beta-globin polyA, reverse primer. Also
                     called rb-glob-pA-term-R"
     primer_bind     complement(4553..4569)
                     /label=M13 rev
                     /note="common sequencing primer, one of multiple similar
                     variants"
     primer_bind     complement(4553..4569)
                     /label=M13 Reverse
                     /note="In lacZ gene. Also called M13-rev"
     primer_bind     complement(4566..4588)
                     /label=M13/pUC Reverse
                     /note="In lacZ gene"
     protein_bind    4577..4593
                     /label=lac operator
                     /bound_moiety="lac repressor encoded by lacI"
                     /note="The lac repressor binds to the lac operator to
                     inhibit transcription in E. coli. This inhibition can be
                     relieved by adding lactose or
                     isopropyl-beta-D-thiogalactopyranoside (IPTG)."
     promoter        complement(4601..4631)
                     /label=lac promoter
                     /note="promoter for the E. coli lac operon"
     protein_bind    4646..4667
                     /label=CAP binding site
                     /bound_moiety="E. coli catabolite activator protein"
                     /note="CAP binding activates transcription in the presence
                     of cAMP."
     promoter        4726..4921
                     /label=SV40 promoter
                     /note="SV40 early promoter"
     rep_origin      4772..4907
                     /label=SV40 ori
                     /note="SV40 origin of replication"
     primer_bind     4834..4853
                     /label=SV40pro-F
                     /note="SV40 promoter/origin, forward primer"
     polyA_signal    4927..5061
                     /label=SV40 poly(A) signal
                     /note="SV40 polyadenylation signal"
     primer_bind     complement(4964..4983)
                     /label=SV40pA-R
                     /note="SV40 polyA, reverse primer"
     primer_bind     5018..5037
                     /label=EBV-rev
                     /note="SV40 polyA terminator, reverse primer"
     primer_bind     complement(5129..5146)
                     /label=L4440
                     /note="L4440 vector, forward primer"
     rep_origin      complement(5300..5888)
                     /direction=LEFT
                     /label=ori
                     /note="high-copy-number ColE1/pMB1/pBR322/pUC origin of
                     replication"
     primer_bind     complement(5380..5399)
                     /label=pBR322ori-F
                     /note="pBR322 origin, forward primer"
     CDS             complement(6059..6919)
                     /codon_start=1
                     /gene="bla"
                     /product="beta-lactamase"
                     /label=AmpR
                     /note="confers resistance to ampicillin, carbenicillin, and
                     related antibiotics"
                     /translation="MSIQHFRVALIPFFAAFCLPVFAHPETLVKVKDAEDQLGARVGYI
                     ELDLNSGKILESFRPEERFPMMSTFKVLLCGAVLSRIDAGQEQLGRRIHYSQNDLVEYS
                     PVTEKHLTDGMTVRELCSAAITMSDNTAANLLLTTIGGPKELTAFLHNMGDHVTRLDRW
                     EPELNEAIPNDERDTTMPVAMATTLRKLLTGELLTLASRQQLIDWMEADKVAGPLLRSA
                     LPAGWFIADKSGAGERGSRGIIAALGPDGKPSRIVVIYTTGSQATMDERNRQIAEIGAS
                     LIKHW"
     primer_bind     6682..6701
                     /label=Amp-R
                     /note="Ampicillin resistance gene, reverse primer"
     promoter        complement(6920..7024)
                     /gene="bla"
                     /label=AmpR promoter
ORIGIN
        1 gtcgacattg attattgact agttattaat agtaatcaat tacggggtca ttagttcata
       61 gcccatatat ggagttccgc gttacataac ttacggtaaa tggcccgcct ggctgaccgc
      121 ccaacgaccc ccgcccattg acgtcaataa tgacgtatgt tcccatagta acgccaatag
      181 ggactttcca ttgacgtcaa tgggtggact atttacggta aactgcccac ttggcagtac
      241 atcaagtgta tcatatgcca agtacgcccc ctattgacgt caatgacggt aaatggcccg
      301 cctggcatta tgcccagtac atgaccttat gggactttcc tacttggcag tacatctacg
      361 tattagtcat cgctattacc atgggtcgag gtgagcccca cgttctgctt cactctcccc
      421 atctcccccc cctccccacc cccaattttg tatttattta ttttttaatt attttgtgca
      481 gcgatggggg cggggggggg gggggcgcgc gccaggcggg gcggggcggg ggcgagggcg
      541 gggcggggcg aggcggagag gtgcggcggc agccaatcag agcggcgcgc tccgaaagtt
      601 tccttttatg gcgaggcggc ggcggcggcg gccctataaa aagcgaagcg cgcggcgggc
      661 gggagtcgct gcgttgcctt cgccccgtgc cccgctccgc gccgcctcgc gccgcccgcc
      721 ccggctctga ctgaccgcgt tactcccaca ggtgagcggg cgggacggcc cttctcctcc
      781 gggctgtaat tagcgcttgg tttaatgacg gctcgtttct tttctgtggc tgcgtgaaag
      841 ccttaaaggg ctccgggagg gccctttgtg cgggggggag cggctcgggg ggtgcgtgcg
      901 tgtgtgtgtg cgtggggagc gccgcgtgcg gcccgcgctg cccggcggct gtgagcgctg
      961 cgggcgcggc gcggggcttt gtgcgctccg cgtgtgcgcg aggggagcgc ggccgggggc
     1021 ggtgccccgc ggtgcggggg ggctgcgagg ggaacaaagg ctgcgtgcgg ggtgtgtgcg
     1081 tgggggggtg agcagggggt gtgggcgcgg cggtcgggct gtaacccccc cctgcacccc
     1141 cctccccgag ttgctgagca cggcccggct tcgggtgcgg ggctccgtgc ggggcgtggc
     1201 gcggggctcg ccgtgccggg cggggggtgg cggcaggtgg gggtgccggg cggggcgggg
     1261 ccgcctcggg ccggggaggg ctcgggggag gggcgcggcg gccccggagc gccggcggct
     1321 gtcgaggcgc ggcgagccgc agccattgcc ttttatggta atcgtgcgag agggcgcagg
     1381 gacttccttt gtcccaaatc tggcggagcc gaaatctggg aggcgccgcc gcaccccctc
     1441 tagcgggcgc gggcgaagcg gtgcggcgcc ggcaggaagg aaatgggcgg ggagggcctt
     1501 cgtgcgtcgc cgcgccgccg tccccttctc catctccagc ctcggggctg ccgcaggggg
     1561 acggctgcct tcggggggga cggggcaggg cggggttcgg cttctggcgt gtgaccggcg
     1621 gctctagcta gagcctctgc taaccatgtt catgccttct tctttttcct acagctcctg
     1681 ggcaacgtgc tggttgttgt gctgtctcat cattttggca agaattcggc atggtgagca
     1741 agggcgagga gctgttcacc ggggtggtgc ccatcctggt cgagctggac ggcgacgtaa
     1801 acggccacaa gttcagcgtc cgcggcgagg gcgagggcga tgccaccaac ggcaagctga
     1861 ccctgaagtt catctgcacc accggcaagc tgcccgtgcc ctggcccacc ctcgtgacca
     1921 ccttcggcta cggcgtggcc tgcttcagcc gctaccccga ccacatgaag cagcacgact
     1981 tcttcaagtc cgccatgccc gaaggctacg tccaggagcg caccatctct ttcaaggacg
     2041 acggtaccta caagacccgc gccgaggtga agttcgaggg cgacaccctg gtgaaccgca
     2101 tcgagctgaa gggcatcgac ttcaaggagg acggcaacat cctggggcac aagctggagt
     2161 acaacttcaa cagccacaac gtctatatca cggccgacaa gcagaagaac ggcatcaagg
     2221 ctaacttcaa gatccgccac aacgttgagg acggcagcgt gcagctcgcc gaccactacc
     2281 agcagaacac ccccatcggc gacggccccg tgctgctgcc cgacaaccac tacctgagcc
     2341 atcagtccgc cctgagcaaa gaccccaacg agaagcgcga tcacatggtc ctgctggagt
     2401 tcgtaaccgc cgccctcgag tggtccctgc tagagcagct gggcctggcc ggggcagacc
     2461 tggcggcccc cggggtacag cagcagctgg agctggagcg ggagcggctg cggcgggaaa
     2521 tccgcaagga gctgaagctg aaggagggtg ctgagaacct gcggcgggcc accactgacc
     2581 tgggccgcag cctgggcccc gtagagctgc tgctgcgggg ctcctcgcgc cgcctcgacc
     2641 tgctgcacca gcagctgcag gagctgcacg cccacgtgac cggaggtgga accggtggtg
     2701 gaggtaccnn nnnnnnnnnn nnnnnnnnnn nnnnnnnnnn nnnnnnnnnn nnnnnnnnnn
     2761 nnnnnnnnnn nnnnnnnnnn nnnnnnnnnn nnnnnnnnnn nnnnnnnnnn nnnnnnnnnn
     2821 nnnnnnnnnn nnnnnnnnnn nnnnnnnnnn nnnnnnnnnn nnnnnnnnnn nnnnnnnnnn
     2881 nnnnnnnnnn nnnnnnnnnn nnnnnnnnnn nnnnnnnnnn nnnnnnnnnn nnnnnnnnnn
     2941 nnnnnnnnnn nnnnnnnnnn nnnnnnnnnn nnnnnnnnnn nnnnnnnnnn nnnnnnnnnn
     3001 nnnnnnnnnn nnnnnnnnnn nnnnnnnnnn nnnnnnnnnn nnnnnnnnnn nnnnnnnnnn
     3061 nnnnnnnnnn nnnnnnnnnn nnnnnnnnnn nnnnnnnnnn nnnnnnnnnn nnnnnnnnnn
     3121 nnnnnnnnnn nnnnnnnnnn nnnnnnnnnn nnnnnnnnnn nnnnnnnnnn nnnnnnnnnn
     3181 nnnnnnnnnn nnnnnnnnnn nnnnnnnnnn nnnnnnnnnn nnnnnnnnnn nnnnnnnnnn
     3241 nnnnnnnnnn nagacgtggg aagaaaaaat ctggtggcgg ccgcatggtg tctaagggcg
     3301 aagagctgat caaggaaaat atgcgtatga aggtggtcat ggaaggttcg gtcaacggcc
     3361 accaattcaa atgcacaggt gaaggagaag gcaatccgta catgggaact caaaccatga
     3421 ggatcaaagt catcgaggga ggacccctgc catttgcctt tgacattctt gccacgtcgt
     3481 tcatgtatgg cagccgtact tttatcaagt acccgaaagg cattcctgat ttctttaaac
     3541 agtcctttcc tgagggtttt acttgggaaa gagttacgag atacgaagat ggtggagtcg
     3601 tcaccgtcat gcaggacacc agccttgagg atggctgtct cgtttaccac gtccaagtca
     3661 gaggggtaaa ctttccctcc aatggtcccg tgatgcagaa gaagaccaag ggttgggagc
     3721 ctaatacaga gatgatgtat ccagcagatg gtggtctgag gggatacact catatggcac
     3781 tgaaagttga tggtggtggc catctgtctt gctctttcgt aacaacttac aggtcaaaaa
     3841 agaccgtcgg gaacatcaag atgcccggta tccatgccgt tgatcaccgc ctggaaaggt
     3901 tagaggaaag tgacaatgaa atgttcgtag tacaacgcga acacgcagtt gccaagttcg
     3961 ccgggcttgg tggtggcatg gacgagctgt acaagtctag aaagatgagc aaagatggta
     4021 aaaagaagaa aaagaagtca aagacaaagt gtgtaattat gtaagtcgac ggatcttttt
     4081 ccctctgcca aaaattatgg ggacatcatg aagccccttg agcatctgac ttctggctaa
     4141 taaaggaaat ttattttcat tgcaatagtg tgttggaatt ttttgtgtct ctcactcgga
     4201 aggacatatg ggagggcaaa tcatttaaaa catcagaatg agtatttggt ttagagtttg
     4261 gcaacatatg ccatatgctg gctgccatga acaaaggtgg ctataaagag gtcatcagta
     4321 tatgaaacag ccccctgctg tccattcctt attccataga aaagccttga cttgaggtta
     4381 gatttttttt tatattttgt ttgtgttatt tttttcttta acatccctaa aattttcctt
     4441 acatgtttta ctagccagat ttttcctcct ctcctgacta ctcccagtca tagctgtccc
     4501 tcttctctta tgaagatccc tcgacctgca gcccaagctt ggcgtaatca tggtcatagc
     4561 tgtttcctgt gtgaaattgt tatccgctca caattccaca caacatacga gccggaagca
     4621 taaagtgtaa agcctggggt gcctaatgag tgagctaact cacattaatt gcgttgcgct
     4681 cactgcccgc tttccagtcg ggaaacctgt cgtgccagcg gatccgcatc tcaattagtc
     4741 agcaaccata gtcccgcccc taactccgcc catcccgccc ctaactccgc ccagttccgc
     4801 ccattctccg ccccatggct gactaatttt ttttatttat gcagaggccg aggccgcctc
     4861 ggcctctgag ctattccaga agtagtgagg aggctttttt ggaggcctag gcttttgcaa
     4921 aaagctaact tgtttattgc agcttataat ggttacaaat aaagcaatag catcacaaat
     4981 ttcacaaata aagcattttt ttcactgcat tctagttgtg gtttgtccaa actcatcaat
     5041 gtatcttatc atgtctggat ccgctgcatt aatgaatcgg ccaacgcgcg gggagaggcg
     5101 gtttgcgtat tgggcgctct tccgcttcct cgctcactga ctcgctgcgc tcggtcgttc
     5161 ggctgcggcg agcggtatca gctcactcaa aggcggtaat acggttatcc acagaatcag
     5221 gggataacgc aggaaagaac atgtgagcaa aaggccagca aaaggccagg aaccgtaaaa
     5281 aggccgcgtt gctggcgttt ttccataggc tccgcccccc tgacgagcat cacaaaaatc
     5341 gacgctcaag tcagaggtgg cgaaacccga caggactata aagataccag gcgtttcccc
     5401 ctggaagctc cctcgtgcgc tctcctgttc cgaccctgcc gcttaccgga tacctgtccg
     5461 cctttctccc ttcgggaagc gtggcgcttt ctcaatgctc acgctgtagg tatctcagtt
     5521 cggtgtaggt cgttcgctcc aagctgggct gtgtgcacga accccccgtt cagcccgacc
     5581 gctgcgcctt atccggtaac tatcgtcttg agtccaaccc ggtaagacac gacttatcgc
     5641 cactggcagc agccactggt aacaggatta gcagagcgag gtatgtaggc ggtgctacag
     5701 agttcttgaa gtggtggcct aactacggct acactagaag gacagtattt ggtatctgcg
     5761 ctctgctgaa gccagttacc ttcggaaaaa gagttggtag ctcttgatcc ggcaaacaaa
     5821 ccaccgctgg tagcggtggt ttttttgttt gcaagcagca gattacgcgc agaaaaaaag
     5881 gatctcaaga agatcctttg atcttttcta cggggtctga cgctcagtgg aacgaaaact
     5941 cacgttaagg gattttggtc atgagattat caaaaaggat cttcacctag atccttttaa
     6001 attaaaaatg aagttttaaa tcaatctaaa gtatatatga gtaaacttgg tctgacagtt
     6061 accaatgctt aatcagtgag gcacctatct cagcgatctg tctatttcgt tcatccatag
     6121 ttgcctgact ccccgtcgtg tagataacta cgatacggga gggcttacca tctggcccca
     6181 gtgctgcaat gataccgcga gacccacgct caccggctcc agatttatca gcaataaacc
     6241 agccagccgg aagggccgag cgcagaagtg gtcctgcaac tttatccgcc tccatccagt
     6301 ctattaattg ttgccgggaa gctagagtaa gtagttcgcc agttaatagt ttgcgcaacg
     6361 ttgttgccat tgctacaggc atcgtggtgt cacgctcgtc gtttggtatg gcttcattca
     6421 gctccggttc ccaacgatca aggcgagtta catgatcccc catgttgtgc aaaaaagcgg
     6481 ttagctcctt cggtcctccg atcgttgtca gaagtaagtt ggccgcagtg ttatcactca
     6541 tggttatggc agcactgcat aattctctta ctgtcatgcc atccgtaaga tgcttttctg
     6601 tgactggtga gtactcaacc aagtcattct gagaatagtg tatgcggcga ccgagttgct
     6661 cttgcccggc gtcaatacgg gataataccg cgccacatag cagaacttta aaagtgctca
     6721 tcattggaaa acgttcttcg gggcgaaaac tctcaaggat cttaccgctg ttgagatcca
     6781 gttcgatgta acccactcgt gcacccaact gatcttcagc atcttttact ttcaccagcg
     6841 tttctgggtg agcaaaaaca ggaaggcaaa atgccgcaaa aaagggaata agggcgacac
     6901 ggaaatgttg aatactcata ctcttccttt ttcaatatta ttgaagcatt tatcagggtt
     6961 attgtctcat gagcggatac atatttgaat gtatttagaa aaataaacaa ataggggttc
     7021 cgcgcacatt tccccgaaaa gtgccacctg
//
