>Addgene plasmid #40258 | pCAGGS-Raichu-RhoA-CR | addgene partial sequence | sequence record 53751 | rb_glob_PA_term-R 5'-CCCATATGTCCTTCCGAGTG-3'
ATGAAAATAAATTTCCTTTATTAGCCAGAAGTCAGATGCTCAAGGGGCTTCATGATGTCCCCATAATTTT
TGGCAGAGGGAAAAAGATCCGTCGACTTACATAATTACACACTTTGTCTTTGACTTCTTTTTCTTCTTTT
TACCATCTTTGCTCATCTTTCTAGACTTGTACAGCTCGTCCATGCCACCACCAAGCCCGGCGAACTTGGC
AACTGCGTGTTCGCGTTGTACTACGAACATTTCATTGTCACTTTCCTCTAACCTTTCCAGGCGGTGATCA
ACGGCATGGATACCGGGCATCTTGATGTTCCCGACGGTCTTTTTTGACCTGTAAGTTGTTACGAAAGAGC
AAGACAGATGGCCACCACCATCAACTTTCAGTGCCATATGAGTGTATCCCCTCAGACCACCATCTGCTGG
ATACATCATCTCTGTATTAGGCTCCCAACCCTTGGTCTTCTTCTGCATCACGGGACCATTGGAGGGAAAG
TTTACCCCTCTGACTTGGACGTGGTAAACGAGACAGCCATCCTCAAGGCTGGTGTCCTGCATGACGGTGA
CGACTCCACCATCTTCGTATCTCGTAACTCTTTCCCAAGTAAAACCCTCAGGAAAGGACTGTTTAAAGAA
ATCAGGAATGCCTTTCGGGTACTTGATAAAAGTACGGCTGCCATACATGAACGACGTGGCAAGAATGTCA
AAGGCAAATGGCAGGGGTCCTCCCTCGATGACTTTGATCCTCATGGTTTGAGTTCCCATGTACGGATTGC
CTTCTCCTTCACCTGTGCAT
