>Addgene plasmid #40258 | pCAGGS-Raichu-RhoA-CR | addgene partial sequence | sequence record 54209 | CAGenhancer-F 5'-GGGCGTACTTGGCATATGAT-3'
AAATACTCCCCCATTGACGTCAATGGAAAGTCCCTATTGGCGTTACTATGGGAACATACGTCATTATTGA
CGTCAATGGGCGGGGGTCGTTGGGCGGTCAGCCAGGCGGGCCATTTACCGTAAGTTATGTAACGCGGAAC
TCCATATATGGGCTATGAACTAATGACCCCGTAATTGATTACTATTAATAACTAGTCAATAATCAATGTC
GACCCAGGTGGCACTTTTCGGGGAAATGTGCGCGGAACCCCTATTTGTTTATTTTTCTAAATACATTCAA
ATATGTATCCGCTCATGAGACAATAACCCTGATAAATGCTTCAATAATATTGAAAAAGGAAGAGTATGAG
TATTCAACATTTCCGTGTCGCCCTTATTCCCTTTTTTGCGGCATTTTGCCTTCCTGTTTTTGCTCACCCA
GAAACGCTGGTGAAAGTAAAAGATGCTGAAGATCAGTTGGGTGCACGAGTGGGTTACATCGAACTGGATC
TCAACAGCGGTAAGATCCTTGAGAGTTTTCGCCCCGAAGAACGTTTTCCAATGATGAGCACTTTTAAAGT
TCTGCTATGTGGCGCGGTATTATCCCGTATTGACGCCGGGCAAGAGCAACTCGGTCGCCGCATACACTAT
TCTCAGAATGACTTGGTTGAGTACTCACCAGTCACAGAAAAGCATCTTACGGATGGCATGACAGTAAGAG
AATTATGCAGTGCTGCCATAACCATGAGTGATAACACTGCGGCCAACTTACTTCTGACAACGATCGGAGG
ACCGAAGGAGCT
