>Addgene plasmid #40258 | pCAGGS-Raichu-RhoA-CR | addgene partial sequence | sequence record 54531 | hRhoA-R 5'-gctcatcattccgaagatcc-3'
[316 nt withheld, positions 1-316]
GGTACCTCCACCACCGGTTCCACCTCCGGTCACGTGGGCGTGCAGCTCCTGCAGCTGCTGGTGCAGCAGG
TCGAGGCGGCGCGAGGAGCCCCGCAGCAGCAGCTCTACGGGGCCCAGGCTGCGGCCCAGGTCAGTGGTGG
CCCGCCGCAGGTTCTCAGCACCCTCCTTCAGCTTCAGCTCCTTGCGGATTTCCCGCCGCAGCCGCTCCCG
CTCCAGCTCCAGCTGCTGCTGTACCCCGGGGGCCGCCAGGTCTGCCCCGGCCAGGCCCAGCTGCTCTAGC
AGGGACCACTCGAGGGCGGCGGTTACGAACTCCAGCAGGACCATGTGATCGCGCTTCTCGTTGGGGTCTT
TGCTCAGGGCGGACTGATGGCTCAGGTAGTGGTTGTCGGGCAGCAGCACGGGGCCGTCGCCGATGGGGGT
GTTCTGCTGGTAGTGGTCGGCGAGCTGCACGCTGCCGTCCTCAACGTTGTGGCGGATCTTGAAGTTAGCC
TTGATGCCGTTCTTCTGCTTGTCGGCCGTGATAT
