>Addgene plasmid #40258 | pCAGGS-Raichu-RhoA-CR | addgene partial sequence | sequence record 160112 | mRuby2-R 5'- tccctcgatgactttgatcc-3'
CATTTGAATTGGTGGCCGTTGACCGAACCTTCCATGACCACCTTCATACGCATATTTTCCTTGATCAGCT
CTTCGCCCTTAGACACCATGCGGCCGCCACCAGATTTTTTCTTCCCACGTCT
[452 nt withheld, positions 123-574]
N
[82 nt withheld, positions 576-657]
